>Addgene plasmid #70204 | pBEST-p15A-J23106-deGFP-T500 (128p) | depositor full sequence | sequence record 125466 | pBEST-p15A-J23106-deGFP-T500 (128p) sequence 3273 bps
AATAATTTTGTTTAACTTTAAGAAGGAGATATACCATGGAGCTTTTCACTGGCGTTGTTCCCATCCTGGT
CGAGCTGGACGGCGACGTAAACGGCCACAAGTTCAGCGTGTCCGGCGAGGGCGAGGGCGATGCCACCTAC
GGCAAGCTGACCCTGAAGTTCATCTGCACCACCGGCAAGCTGCCCGTGCCCTGGCCCACCCTCGTGACCA
CCCTGACCTACGGCGTGCAGTGCTTCAGCCGCTACCCCGACCACATGAAGCAGCACGACTTCTTCAAGTC
CGCCATGCCCGAAGGCTACGTCCAGGAGCGCACCATCTTCTTCAAGGACGACGGCAACTACAAGACCCGC
GCCGAGGTGAAGTTCGAGGGCGACACCCTGGTGAACCGCATCGAGCTGAAGGGCATCGACTTCAAGGAGG
ACGGCAACATCCTGGGGCACAAGCTGGAGTACAACTACAACAGCCACAACGTCTATATCATGGCCGACAA
GCAGAAGAACGGCATCAAGGTGAACTTCAAGATCCGCCACAACATCGAGGACGGCAGCGTGCAGCTCGCC
GACCACTACCAGCAGAACACCCCCATCGGCGACGGCCCCGTGCTGCTGCCCGACAACCACTACCTGAGCA
CCCAGTCCGCCCTGAGCAAAGACCCCAACGAGAAGCGCGATCACATGGTCCTGCTGGAGTTCGTGACCGC
CGCCGGGATCTAACTCGAGCAAAGCCCGCCGAAAGGCGGGCTTTTCTGTGTCGACCGATGCCCTTGAGAG
CCTTCAACCCAGTCAGCTCCTTCCGGTGGGCGCGGGGCATGACTATCGTCGCCGCACTTATGACTGTCTT
CTTTATCATGCAACTCGTAGGACAGGTGCCGGCATGATAAGCTGTCAAACATGAGAATTACAACTTATAT
CGTATGGGGCTGACTTCAGGTGCTACATTTGAAGAGATAAATTGCACTGAAATCTAGAAATATTTTATCT
GATTAATAAGATGATCTTCTTGAGATCGTTTTGGTCTGCGCGTAATCTCTTGCTCTGAAAACGAAAAAAC
CGCCTTGCAGGGCGGTTTTTCGAAGGTTCTCTGAGCTACCAACTCTTTGAACCGAGGTAACTGGCTTGGA
GGAGCGCAGTCACCAAAACTTGTCCTTTCAGTTTAGCCTTAACCGGCGCATGACTTCAAGACTAACTCCT
CTAAATCAATTACCAGTGGCTGCTGCCAGTGGTGCTTTTGCATGTCTTTCCGGGTTGGACTCAAGACGAT
AGTTACCGGATAAGGCGCAGCGGTCGGACTGAACGGGGGGTTCGTGCATACAGTCCAGCTTGGAGCGAAC
TGCCTACCCGGAACTGAGTGTCAGGCGTGGAATGAGACAAACGCGGCCATAACAGCGGAATGACACCGGT
AAACCGAAAGGCAGGAACAGGAGAGCGCACGAGGGAGCCGCCAGGGGAAACGCCTGGTATCTTTATAGTC
CTGTCGGGTTTCGCCACCACTGATTTGAGCGTCAGATTTCGTGATGCTTGTCAGGGGGGCGGAGCCTATG
GAAAAACGGCTTTGCCGCGGCCCTCTCACTTCCCTGTTAAGTATCTTCCTGGCATCTTCCAGGAAATCTC
CGCCCCGTTCGTAAGCCATTTCCGCTCGCCGCAGTCGAACGACCGAGCGTAGCGAGTCAGTGAGCGAGGA
AGCGGAATATATCCTGTATCACATATTCTGCTGACGCACCGGTGCAGCCTTTTTTCTCCTGCCACATGAA
GCACTTCACTGACACCCTCATCAGTGCCAACATAGTAAGCCAGTATACACTCCGCTAGGGTCATGAGATT
ATCAAAAAGGATCTTCACCTAGATCCTTTTAAATTAAAAATGAAGTTTTAAATCAATCTAAAGTATATAT
GAGTAAACTTGGTCTGACAGTTACCAATGCTTAATCAGTGAGGCACCTATCTCAGCGATCTGTCTATTTC
GTTCATCCATAGTTGCCTGACTCCCCGTCGTGTAGATAACTACGATACGGGAGGGCTTACCATCTGGCCC
CAGTGCTGCAATGATACCGCGAGACCCACGCTCACCGGCTCCAGATTTATCAGCAATAAACCAGCCAGCC
GGAAGGGCCGAGCGCAGAAGTGGTCCTGCAACTTTATCCGCCTCCATCCAGTCTATTAATTGTTGCCGGG
AAGCTAGAGTAAGTAGTTCGCCAGTTAATAGTTTGCGCAACGTTGTTGCCATTGCTACAGGCATCGTGGT
GTCACGCTCGTCGTTTGGTATGGCTTCATTCAGCTCCGGTTCCCAACGATCAAGGCGAGTTACATGATCC
CCCATGTTGTGCAAAAAAGCGGTTAGCTCCTTCGGTCCTCCGATCGTTGTCAGAAGTAAGTTGGCCGCAG
TGTTATCACTCATGGTTATGGCAGCACTGCATAATTCTCTTACTGTCATGCCATCCGTAAGATGCTTTTC
TGTGACTGGTGAGTACTCAACCAAGTCATTCTGAGAATAGTGTATGCGGCGACCGAGTTGCTCTTGCCCG
GCGTCAATACGGGATAATACCGCGCCACATAGCAGAACTTTAAAAGTGCTCATCATTGGAAAACGTTCTT
CGGGGCGAAAACTCTCAAGGATCTTACCGCTGTTGAGATCCAGTTCGATGTAACCCACTCGTGCACCCAA
CTGATCTTCAGCATCTTTTACTTTCACCAGCGTTTCTGGGTGAGCAAAAACAGGAAGGCAAAATGCCGCA
AAAAAGGGAATAAGGGCGACACGGAAATGTTGAATACTCATACTCTTCCTTTTTCAATATTATTGAAGCA
TTTATCAGGGTTATTGTCTCATGAGCGGATACATATTTGAATGTATTTAGAAAAATAAACAAATAGGGGT
TCCGCGCACATTTCCCCGAAAAGTGCCACCTGACGTCTAAGAAACCATTATTATCATGACATTAACCTAT
AAAAATAGGCGTATCACGAGGCCCTTTCGTCTTCAAGAATTCTGGCGAATCCTCTGACCAGCCAGAAAAC
GACCTTTCTGTGGTGAAACCGGATGCTGCAATTCAGAGCGGCAGCAAGTGGGGGACAGCAGAAGACCTGA
CCGCCGCAGAGTGGATGTTTGACATGGTGAAGACTATCGCACCATCAGCCAGAAAACCGAATTTTGCTGG
GTGGGCTAACGATATCCGCCTGATGCGTGAACGTGACGGACGTAACCACCGCGACATGTGTGTGCTGTTC
CGCTGGGCATGCTTTACGGCTAGCTCAGTCCTAGGTATAGTGCTAGCGCTAGC
Features (pLannotate 1.2.2; 10 found; start..end, strand, type, name):
      7..29      +  RBS            RBS: efficient ribosome binding site from bacteriophage T7 gene 10 (Olins and Rangwala, 1989)
     39..710     +  CDS            (3-F)Tyr-EGFP: (3-F)Tyr-EGFP is a basic (constitutively fluorescent) green fluorescent protein published in 2004, derived from Aequorea victoria.
    750..874     +  CDS            TcR (fragment): tetracycline efflux protein; tet; confers resistance to tetracycline
   1000..1544    +  rep_origin     p15A ori: Plasmids containing the medium-copy-number p15A origin of replication can be propagated in E. coli cells that contain a second plasmid with the ColE1 origin.
   1632..1687    +  rep_origin     RSF ori (fragment): Plasmids containing the RSF 1030 origin of replication can be propagated in E. coli cells that contain additional plasmids with compatible origins.
   1786..1807    -  misc_feature   bom (fragment): basis of mobility region from pBR322
   1911..2771    -  CDS            AmpR: β-lactamase; bla; confers resistance to ampicillin, carbenicillin, and related antibiotics
   2772..2876    -  promoter       AmpR promoter: bla
   2978..3232    +  CDS            O (fragment): VRPO_LAMBD - Protein inferred from homology: Swiss-Prot protein existence level 3. Necessary for the bidirectional replication of DNA. It interacts with the ori (origin of replication) region of the genome during the initiation of replication. From Escherichia phage lambda (Bacteriophage lambda).
   3239..3267    +  promoter       J23119 promoter (fragment): bacterial promoter (Registry of Standard Biological Parts BBa J23119)
