[The description below was written by a language model from this plasmid's Addgene catalogue record and pLannotate feature annotations shown in this document.]
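Description:
pBEST-p15A-J23106-deGFP-T500 (128p) is a small (3,273 bp) bacterial reporter plasmid built on the pBEST backbone and deposited as one member of a promoter panel for characterising expression strength in an E. coli-based TX-TL cell-free transcription-translation system. It is propagated in E. coli under ampicillin selection, provided by a β-lactamase gene with its own bla promoter. Replication relies on a p15A origin, as the name indicates and the feature table confirms. p15A is generally regarded as a medium-copy origin compatible with ColE1-type plasmids, although the catalogue entry lists the plasmid as high copy, and the record does not resolve this difference.

The payload is a single constitutive expression cassette that spans the numbering origin of the circular sequence. A short synthetic bacterial promoter sits at the end of the record. The annotation software matched it as a partial hit to J23119, the consensus member of the Anderson constitutive promoter family, which is consistent with the plasmid name specifying the related variant J23106. It is followed by a strong ribosome binding site derived from bacteriophage T7 gene 10 and then the deGFP coding sequence, an EGFP-derived green fluorescent reporter (annotated by similarity as an EGFP variant). The T500 transcriptional terminator named in the title is not annotated in the feature table. Short fragments matching a tetracycline resistance gene, the RSF origin, the pBR322 bom site and the phage lambda O gene appear to be backbone remnants rather than functional elements. The depositor notes that the strong untranslated region can favour mutations arising from overexpression. Fluorescence output from this construct serves as a readout of J23106 promoter activity relative to other panel members.
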