Addgene plasmid #70204: pBEST-p15A-J23106-deGFP-T500 (128p)
Purpose: Promoter panel
Depositing lab: Richard Murray. Depositing organization: California Institute of Technology. Publication: Linear DNA for rapid prototyping of synthetic biological circuits in an Escherichia coli based TX-TL cell-free system. Sun ZZ, Yeung E, Hayes CA, Noireaux V, Murray RM. ACS Synth Biol. 2014 Jun 20;3(6):387-97. doi: 10.1021/sb400131a. Epub 2013 Dec 4. PubMed 24303785.
Backbone
  Vector backbone: pBEST
Growth in bacteria
  Bacterial resistance: Ampicillin, 100 μg/mL
  Growth temperature: 37°C
  Growth strain: DH5alpha
  Growth instructions: Strong UTR -> be careful for overexpression mutations
  Copy number: High Copy
Gene/Insert
  Gene/Insert name: deGFP
Terms and licenses: Academic/Nonprofit Terms; Industry Terms: Not Available to Industry
How to cite: pBEST-p15A-J23106-deGFP-T500 (128p) was a gift from Richard Murray (Addgene plasmid # 70204 ; http://n2t.net/addgene:70204 ; RRID:Addgene_70204)
