>Addgene plasmid #70204 | pBEST-p15A-J23106-deGFP-T500 (128p) | addgene partial sequence | sequence record 136406 | pBEST-F 5'-CATGGTGAAGACTATCGCAC-3'
GCTGGGTGGGCTAACGATATCCGCCTGATGCGTGAACGTGACGGACGTAACCACCGCGACATGTGTGTGC
TGTTCCGCTGGGCATGCTTTACGGCTAGCTCAGTCCTAGGTATAGTGCTAGCGCTAGCAATAATTTTGTT
TAACTTTAAGAAGGAGATATACCATGGAGCTTTTCACTGGCGTTGTTCCCATCCTGGTCGAGCTGGACGG
CGACGTAAACGGCCACAAGTTCAGCGTGTCCGGCGAGGGCGAGGGCGATGCCACCTACGGCAAGCTGACC
CTGAAGTTCATCTGCACCACCGGCAAGCTGCCCGTGCCCTGGCCCACCCTCGTGACCACCCTGACCTACG
GCGTGCAGTGCTTCAGCCGCTACCCCGACCACATGAAGCAGCACGACTTCTTCAAGTCCGCCATGCCCGA
AGGCTACGTCCAGGAGCGCACCATCTTCTTCAAGGACGACGGCAACTACAAGACCCGCGCCGAGGTGAAG
TTCGAGGGCGACACCCTGGTGAACCGCATCGAGCTGAAGGGCATCGACTTCAAGGAGGACGGCAACATCC
TGGGGCACAAGCTGGAGTACAACTACAACAGCCACAACGTCTATATCATGGCCGACAAGCAGAAGAACGG
CATCAAGGTGAACTTCAAGATCCGCCACAACATCGAGGACGGCAGCGTGCAGCTCGCCGACCACTACCAG
CAGAACACCCCCATCGGCGACGGCCCCGTGCTGCTGCCCGACAACCACTACCTGAGCACCCAGTCCGCCC
TGAGCAAAGACCCCAACGAGAAGCGCGATCACATGGTCCTGCTGGAGTTCGTGACCGCCGCCGGGATCTA
ACTCGAGCAAAGCCCGCCGAAAGGCGGGCTTTTCTGT
