>Addgene plasmid #70204 | pBEST-p15A-J23106-deGFP-T500 (128p) | addgene partial sequence | sequence record 136407 | pBEST-R 5'-TCTCATGTTTGACAGCTTATC-3'
AAGACAGTCATAAGTGCGGCGACGATAGTCATGCCCCGCGCCCACCGGAAGGAGCTGACTGGGTTGAAGG
CTCTCAAGGGCATCGGTCGACACAGAAAAGCCCGCCTTTCGGCGGGCTTTGCTCGAGTTAGATCCCGGCG
GCGGTCACGAACTCCAGCAGGACCATGTGATCGCGCTTCTCGTTGGGGTCTTTGCTCAGGGCGGACTGGG
TGCTCAGGTAGTGGTTGTCGGGCAGCAGCACGGGGCCGTCGCCGATGGGGGTGTTCTGCTGGTAGTGGTC
GGCGAGCTGCACGCTGCCGTCCTCGATGTTGTGGCGGATCTTGAAGTTCACCTTGATGCCGTTCTTCTGC
TTGTCGGCCATGATATAGACGTTGTGGCTGTTGTAGTTGTACTCCAGCTTGTGCCCCAGGATGTTGCCGT
CCTCCTTGAAGTCGATGCCCTTCAGCTCGATGCGGTTCACCAGGGTGTCGCCCTCGAACTTCACCTCGGC
GCGGGTCTTGTAGTTGCCGTCGTCCTTGAAGAAGATGGTGCGCTCCTGGACGTAGCCTTCGGGCATGGCG
GACTTGAAGAAGTCGTGCTGCTTCATGTGGTCGGGGTAGCGGCTGAAGCACTGCACGCCGTAGGTCAGGG
TGGTCACGAGGGTGGGCCAGGGCACGGGCAGCTTGCCGGTGGTGCAGATGAACTTCAGGGTCAGCTTGCC
GTAGGTGGCATCGCCCTCGCCCTCGCCGGACACGCTGAACTTGTGGCCGTTTACGTCGCCGTCCAGCTCG
ACCAGGATGGGAACAACGC
